>Addgene plasmid #220718 | AiP1868 - pAAV-AiE2182m-minBG-iCre-WPRE-BGHpA | addgene full sequence | sequence record 465239 | Addgene NGS Result
CCTGCAGGCAGCTGCGCGCTCGCTCGCTCACTGAGGCCGCCCGGGCGTCGGGCGACCTTTGGTCGCCCGG
CCTCAGTGAGCGAGCGAGCGCGCAGAGAGGGAGTGGCCAACTCCATCACTAGGGGTTCCTGCGGCCGCAC
GCGTGCCTGAGCAGAACATTTTGATTCTCAAATCAAAACACTAGGAAAGAAAATGCCAATTATTTCATAA
AGAAATAATCACTGAAGTGATCTTTCATAAAAGCAGAGCACCTAGCATGTCAGAGGGCAAGTGACATTTA
TTGACAGCACTGTGAACTACATATAGTTCTGTAAGCCGCCTGCTGCCACACTAACTGGGTTTCTGAGTGG
GAGGCCAGAGCTGTATGGAAGGAAACGGCGAGAGAAATAATGGAGGCCAACATATGTTTCTGTTCAAGAT
CCCCAAAGTTTACTAAGAGTCTGTGCTTATAAAGGGGGAGGCCCATCCCCCGCCAATCCATTCTTGGTGC
CTGTTGCCAGCCTGTAGGCATATCTGCTGGATGCTGTCTCAGGAATATCTCAAGGGCCTCTCAGCAGGTT
GCAGTGTCTTGGAGAAGAGCAGCAGTAGTTGACATAACAATAGAGCCATCTAAATTGGAAGACTACACCC
CTGATAATCTCATATTCAGTGGCAGCAAAGTCTGAATCAGCCTGCTTCAAGGCTGAGGGAGGCTACATAG
TTCCATAATGTTCCAATGAGTTATGCATAGACTCATTCAACATTTTCCATCTCCCCTTTTGTAATTAAAA
TGGCCCGTGAAAGCCCCTTTGGTAGCACATACTGAAAGGAGCTCGGGCTGGGCATAAAAGTCAGGGCAGA
GCCATCTATTGCTTACATTTGCTTCTGGGATCCGCCACCATGGTGCCCAAGAAGAAGAGGAAAGTCTCCA
ACCTGCTGACTGTGCACCAAAACCTGCCTGCCCTCCCTGTGGATGCCACCTCTGATGAAGTCAGGAAGAA
CCTGATGGACATGTTCAGGGACAGGCAGGCCTTCTCTGAACACACCTGGAAGATGCTCCTGTCTGTGTGC
AGATCCTGGGCTGCCTGGTGCAAGCTGAACAACAGGAAATGGTTCCCTGCTGAACCTGAGGATGTGAGGG
ACTACCTCCTGTACCTGCAAGCCAGAGGCCTGGCTGTGAAGACCATCCAACAGCACCTGGGCCAGCTCAA
CATGCTGCACAGGAGATCTGGCCTGCCTCGCCCTTCTGACTCCAATGCTGTGTCCCTGGTGATGAGGAGA
ATCAGAAAGGAGAATGTGGATGCTGGGGAGAGAGCCAAGCAGGCCCTGGCCTTTGAACGCACTGACTTTG
ACCAAGTCAGATCCCTGATGGAGAACTCTGACAGATGCCAGGACATCAGGAACCTGGCCTTCCTGGGCAT
TGCCTACAACACCCTGCTGCGCATTGCCGAAATTGCCAGAATCAGAGTGAAGGACATCTCCCGCACCGAT
GGTGGGAGAATGCTGATCCACATTGGCAGGACCAAGACCCTGGTGTCCACAGCTGGTGTGGAGAAGGCCC
TGTCCCTGGGGGTTACCAAGCTGGTGGAGAGATGGATCTCTGTGTCTGGTGTGGCTGATGACCCCAACAA
CTACCTGTTCTGCCGGGTCAGAAAGAATGGTGTGGCTGCCCCTTCTGCCACCTCCCAACTGTCCACCCGG
GCCCTGGAAGGGATCTTTGAGGCCACCCACCGCCTGATCTATGGTGCCAAGGATGACTCTGGGCAGAGAT
ACCTGGCCTGGTCTGGCCACTCTGCCAGAGTGGGTGCTGCCAGGGACATGGCCAGGGCTGGTGTGTCCAT
CCCTGAAATCATGCAGGCTGGTGGCTGGACCAATGTGAACATTGTGATGAACTACATCAGAAACCTGGAC
TCTGAGACTGGGGCCATGGTGAGGCTGCTCGAGGATGGGGACTAAGAATTCGATATCATAATCAACCTCT
GGATTACAAAATTTGTGAAAGATTGACTGGTATTCTTAACTATGTTGCTCCTTTTACGCTATGTGGATAC
GCTGCTTTAATGCCTTTGTATCATGCTATTGCTTCCCGTATGGCTTTCATTTTCTCCTCCTTGTATAAAT
CCTGGTTAGTTCTTGCCACGGCGGAACTCATCGCCGCCTGCCTTGCCCGCTGCTGGACAGGGGCTCGGCT
GTTGGGCACTGACAATTCCGTGGCTCGAGAGATCTTCGACTGTGCCTTCTAGTTGCCAGCCATCTGTTGT
TTGCCCCTCCCCCGTGCCTTCCTTGACCCTGGAAGGTGCCACTCCCACTGTCCTTTCCTAATAAAATGAG
GAAATTGCATCGCATTGTCTGAGTAGGTGTCATTCTATTCTGGGGGGTGGGGTGGGGCAGGACAGCAAGG
GGGAGGATTGGGAAGACAATAGCAGGCATGAGATCTCACGTGCGGACCGAGCGGCCGCAGGAACCCCTAG
TGATGGAGTTGGCCACTCCCTCTCTGCGCGCTCGCTCGCTCACTGAGGCCGGGCGACCAAAGGTCGCCCG
ACGCCCGGGCTTTGCCCGGGCGGCCTCAGTGAGCGAGCGAGCGCGCAGCTGCCTGCAGGGGCGCCTGATG
CGGTATTTTCTCCTTACGCATCTGTGCGGTATTTCACACCGCATA
[95 nt withheld, positions 2636-2730]
T
[46 nt withheld, positions 2732-2777]
C
[141 nt withheld, positions 2779-2919]
CCTTTGACGTTGGAGTCCACGTTCTTT
[37 nt withheld, positions 2947-2983]
ACTCTATCTCGGGCTATTCTTTTGATTTATAAGGGATTTTGCCGATTTCGGTCTATTGGTTAAAAAATGA
GCTGATTTAACAAAAATTTAACGCGAATTTTAACAAAATATTAACGTTTACAATTTTATGGTGCACTCTC
AGTACAATCTGCTCTGATGCCGCATAGTTAAGCCAGCCCCGACACCCGCCAACACCCGCTGACGCGCCCT
GACGGGCTTGTCTGCTCCCGGCATCCGCTTACAGACAAGCTGTGACCGTCTCCGGGAGCTGCATGTGTCA
GAGGTTTTCACCGTCATCACCGAAACGCGCGAGACGAAAGGGCCTCGTGATACGCCTATTTTTATAGGTT
AATGTCATGATAATAATGGTTTCTTAGACGTCAGGTGGCACTTTTCGGGGAAATGTGCGCGGAACCCCTA
TTTGTTTATTTTTCTAAATACATTCAAATATGTATCCGCTCATGAGACAATAACCCTGATAAATGCTTCA
ATAATATTGAAAAAGGAAGAGTATGAGTATTCAACATTTCCGTGTCGCCCTTATTCCCTTTTTTGCGGCA
TTTTGCCTTCCTGTTTTTGCTCACCCAGAAACGCTGGTGAAAGTAAAAGATGCTGAAGATCAGTTGGGTG
CACGAGTGGGTTACATCGAACTGGATCTCAACAGCGGTAAGATCCTTGAGAGTTTTCGCCCCGAAGAACG
TTTTCCAATGATGAGCACTTTTAAAGTTCTGCTATGTGGCGCGGTATTATCCCGTATTGACGCCGGGCAA
GAGCAACTCGGTCGCCGCATACACTATTCTCAGAATGACTTGGTTGAGTACTCACCAGTCACAGAAAAGC
ATCTTACGGATGGCATGACAGTAAGAGAATTATGCAGTGCTGCCATAACCATGAGTGATAACACTGCGGC
CAACTTACTTCTGACAACGATCGGAGGACCGAAGGAGCTAACCGCTTTTTTGCACAACATGGGGGATCAT
GTAACTCGCCTTGATCGTTGGGAACCGGAGCTGAATGAAGCCATACCAAACGACGAGCGTGACACCACGA
TGCCTGTAGCAATGGCAACAACGTTGCGCAAACTATTAACTGGCGAACTACTTACTCTAGCTTCCCGGCA
ACAATTAATAGACTGGATGGAGGCGGATAAAGTTGCAGGACCACTTCTGCGCTCGGCCCTTCCGGCTGGC
TGGTTTATTGCTGATAAATCTGGAGCCGGTGAGCGTGGGTCTCGCGGTATCATTGCAGCACTGGGGCCAG
ATGGTAAGCCCTCCCGTATCGTAGTTATCTACACGACGGGGAGTCAGGCAACTATGGATGAACGAAATAG
ACAGATCGCTGAGATAGGTGCCTCACTGATTAAGCATTGGTAACTGTCAGACCAAGTTTACTCATATATA
CTTTAGATTGATTTAAAACTTCATTTTTAATTTAAAAGGATCTAGGTGAAGATCCTTTTTGATAATCTCA
TGACCAAAATCCCTTAACGTGAGTTTTCGTTCCACTGAGCGTCAGACCCCGTAGAAAAGATCAAAGGATC
TTCTTGAGATCCTTTTTTTCTGCGCGTAATCTGCTGCTTGCAAACAAAAAAACCACCGCTACCAGCGGTG
GTTTGTTTGCCGGATCAAGAGCTACCAACTCTTTTTCCGAAGGTAACTGGCTTCAGCAGAGCGCAGATAC
CAAATACTGTTCTTCTAGTGTAGCCGTAGTTAGGCCACCACTTCAAGAACTCTGTAGCACCGCCTACATA
CCTCGCTCTGCTAATCCTGTTACCAGTGGCTGCTGCCAGTGGCGATAAGTCGTGTCTTACCGGGTTGGAC
TCAAGACGATAGTTACCGGATAAGGCGCAGCGGTCGGGCTGAACGGGGGGTTCGTGCACACAGCCCAGCT
TGGAGCGAACGACCTACACCGAACTGAGATACCTACAGCGTGAGCTATGAGAAAGCGCCACGCTTCCCGA
AGGGAGAAAGGCGGACAGGTATCCGGTAAGCGGCAGGGTCGGAACAGGAGAGCGCACGAGGGAGCTTCCA
GGGGGAAACGCCTGGTATCTTTATAGTCCTGTCGGGTTTCGCCACCTCTGACTTGAGCGTCGATTTTTGT
GATGCTCGTCAGGGGGGCGGAGCCTATGGAAAAACGCCAGCAACGCGGCCTTTTTACGGTTCCTGGCCTT
TTGCTGGCCTTTTGCTCACATGT
Features (pLannotate 1.2.2; 14 found; start..end, strand, type, name):
     12..39      +  repeat_region  AAV2 ITR (fragment): inverted terminal repeat of adeno-associated virus serotype 2 inverted
     68..95      +  repeat_region  AAV2 ITR (fragment): inverted terminal repeat of adeno-associated virus serotype 2 inverted
    907..1932    +  CDS            cre: RECR_BPP1 - Experimental evidence at protein level: Swiss-Prot protein existence level 1. Catalyzes site-specific recombination between two 34-base- pair LOXP sites. Its role is to maintain the phage genome as a monomeric unit-copy plasmid in the lysogenic state. From Escherichia phage P1 (Bacteriophage P1).
   1950..2107    +  misc_feature   WPRE (fragment): woodchuck hepatitis virus posttranscriptional regulatory element
   2113..2193    +  misc_feature   WPRE (fragment): woodchuck hepatitis virus posttranscriptional regulatory element
   2210..2321    +  polyA_signal   bGH poly(A) signal: bovine growth hormone polyadenylation signal
   2439..2579    +  repeat_region  AAV2 ITR: inverted terminal repeat of adeno-associated virus serotype 2 inverted
   2584..2635    -  misc_feature   bom (fragment): basis of mobility region from pBR322
   2654..3109    +  rep_origin     f1 ori (sequence partly withheld): f1 bacteriophage origin of replication; arrow indicates direction of (+) strand synthesis
   3110..3159    -  misc_feature   bom (fragment): basis of mobility region from pBR322
   3261..3296    -  CDS            rop (fragment): Rop protein, which maintains plasmids at low copy number; rop
   3391..3495    +  promoter       AmpR promoter: bla
   3496..4356    +  CDS            AmpR: β-lactamase; bla; confers resistance to ampicillin, carbenicillin, and related antibiotics
   4527..5115    +  rep_origin     ori: high-copy-number ColE1/pMB1/pBR322/pUC origin of replication
