[The description below was written by a language model from this plasmid's Addgene catalogue record and pLannotate feature annotations shown in this document.]
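Description:
AiP1868 - pAAV-AiE2182m-minBG-iCre-WPRE-BGHpA is an AAV transfer plasmid built on a pAAV2 backbone, intended for packaging into recombinant adeno-associated virus for delivery to brain cells. In bacteria it is maintained as a high-copy plasmid through a ColE1/pUC-type origin and selected with ampicillin via the β-lactamase gene and its own promoter. An f1 phage origin and small remnants of pBR322 bom and rop sequences are also present in the backbone. The sequenced record is about 5.2 kb.

Between the AAV2 inverted terminal repeats, which provide the signals for genome replication and packaging, sits a single expression cassette. The AiE2182m enhancer is placed upstream of the minBG minimal promoter, so that transcription depends largely on the enhancer's cell-type-specific activity. Neither element is annotated in the feature table, but the unannotated stretch between the left ITR and the Cre coding sequence is where they would be expected to lie. The cassette drives iCre, a synthetic version of bacteriophage P1 Cre recombinase, which catalyses recombination between loxP sites. Downstream are WPRE sequences, detected as two fragments, which enhance post-transcriptional expression, and a bovine growth hormone polyadenylation signal. The left ITR is annotated only as short fragments while the right ITR is called in full, which may reflect either the actual sequence or limits of automated annotation.

According to the record, the construct is designed to induce Cre-dependent recombination in specific populations of brain cells, as part of a collection of enhancer AAVs for genetic access to cortical cell types. The record does not state which cell population AiE2182m targets.
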