Addgene plasmid #220718: AiP1868 - pAAV-AiE2182m-minBG-iCre-WPRE-BGHpA
Purpose: AiE2182m is an enhancer sequence, designed to induce cre-dependent recombination in specific populations of brain cells
Depositing lab: Allen Institute for Brain Science & Bosiljka Tasic. Depositing organization: Allen Institute. Publication: A suite of enhancer AAVs and transgenic mouse lines for genetic access to cortical cell types (preprint). Ben-Simon Y, Hooper M, Narayan S, Daigle T, Dwivedi D, Way SW, Oster A, Stafford DA, Mich JK, Taormina MJ, Martinez RA, Opitz-Araya X, Roth JR, Allen S, Ayala A, Bakken TE, Barcelli T, Barta S, Bendrick J, Bertagnolli D, Bowlus J, Boyer G, Brouner K, Casian B, Casper T, Chakka AB, Chakrabarty R, Chance RK, Chavan S, Departee M, Donadio N, Dotson N, Egdorf T, Gabitto M, Garcia J, Gary A, Gasperini M, Goldy J, Gore BB, Graybuck L, Greisman N, Haeseleer F, Halterman C, Helback O, Hockemeyer D, Huang C, Huff S, Hunker A, Johansen N, Juneau Z, Kalmbach B, Khem S, Kussick E, Kutsal R, Larsen R, Lee C, Lee AY, Leibly M, Lenz GH, Liang E, Lusk N, Malone J, Mollenkopf T, Morin E, Newman D, Ng L, Ngo K, Omstead V, Oyama A, Pham T, Pom CA, Potekhina L, Ransford S, Rette D, Rimorin C, Rocha D, Ruiz A, Sanchez REA, Sedeno-Cortes A, Sevigny JP, Shapovalova N, Shulga L, Sigler AR, Siverts LA, Somasundaram S, Stewart K, Szelenyi E, Tieu M, Trader C, van Velthoven CTJ, Walker M, Weed N, Wirthlin M, Wood T, Wynalda B, Yao Z, Zhou T, Ariza J, Dee N, Reding M, Ronellenfitch K, Mufti S, Sunkin SM, Smith KA, Esposito L, Waters J, Thyagarajan B, Yao S, Lein ES, Zeng H, Levi BP, Ngai J, Ting J, Tasic B. bioRxiv [Preprint]. 2024 Sep 26:2024.06.10.597244. doi: 10.1101/2024.06.10.597244. PubMed 38915722.
Backbone
  Vector backbone: pAAV2
  Vector type: AAV
Growth in bacteria
  Bacterial resistance: Ampicillin, 100 μg/mL
  Growth temperature: 37°C
  Growth strain: NEB Stable
  Copy number: High Copy
Gene/Insert
  Gene/Insert name: iCre
  Species: Synthetic
  Promoter: minBG
  Cloning method: Gibson Cloning
Terms and licenses: Academic/Nonprofit Terms; Industry Terms: Not Available to Industry
Depositor comments: 5' Cloning Site: MluI (not destroyed), 3' Cloning Site: SgrAI (not destroyed). Please visit https://doi.org/10.1101/2024.06.10.597244 for bioRxiv preprint.
How to cite: AiP1868 - pAAV-AiE2182m-minBG-iCre-WPRE-BGHpA was a gift from Allen Institute for Brain Science & Bosiljka Tasic (Addgene plasmid # 220718 ; http://n2t.net/addgene:220718 ; RRID:Addgene_220718)
